Addgene plasmid #131007: MADR pDonor smFP-HA (dark) WPRE
Purpose: MADR donor plasmid for FlpO+Cre- mediated insertion of SM_FP-HA, a cytoplasmic fluorescent protein which includes multiple HA epitope tags
Depositing lab: Joshua Breunig. Depositing organization: Cedars-Sinai Medical Center. Publication: Rapid Generation of Somatic Mouse Mosaics with Locus-Specific, Stably Integrated Transgenic Elements. Kim GB, Rincon Fernandez Pacheco D, Saxon D, Yang A, Sabet S, Dutra-Clarke M, Levy R, Watkins A, Park H, Abbasi Akhtar A, Linesch PW, Kobritz N, Chandra SS, Grausam K, Ayala-Sarmiento A, Molina J, Sedivakova K, Hoang K, Tsyporin J, Gareau DS, Filbin MG, Bannykh S, Santiskulvong C, Wang Y, Tang J, Suva ML, Chen B, Danielpour M, Breunig JJ. Cell. 2019 Sep 19;179(1):251-267.e24. doi: 10.1016/j.cell.2019.08.013. PubMed 31539496.
Backbone
  Vector backbone: MADR pDonor
  Total vector size (bp): 6621
  Vector type: Mammalian Expression, Cre/Lox, Synthetic Biology ; Mosaic analysis for dual recombinase-mediated cassette exchange (MADR) donor
Growth in bacteria
  Bacterial resistance: Ampicillin, 100 μg/mL
  Growth temperature: 37°C
  Growth strain: DH5alpha
  Copy number: High Copy
Gene/Insert
  Gene/Insert name: smFP-HA WPRE
  Species: Synthetic
  Mutation: "dark" variant with GGG fluorphore compared with TYG "bright" variant
  Promoter: none (4x polyA to mitigate episomal expression)
  Tag / fusion protein: HA - 10 total HA epitope tages
  Cloning method: Ligation Independent Cloning
  Sequencing primers: 5′ MADR-MCSF (TCGACCTGCAGCCCAAGCTA); 3′ WPRE-R (addgene)
Resource information
  A portion of this plasmid was derived from a plasmid made by: addgene Plasmid #59759
Terms and licenses: Academic/Nonprofit Terms; Industry Terms: Not Available to Industry
How to cite: MADR pDonor smFP-HA (dark) WPRE was a gift from Joshua Breunig (Addgene plasmid # 131007 ; http://n2t.net/addgene:131007 ; RRID:Addgene_131007)
