[The description below was written by a language model from this plasmid's Addgene catalogue record and pLannotate feature annotations shown in this document.]
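Description:
MADR pDonor smFP-HA (dark) WPRE is a promoterless donor plasmid of about 6.6 kb for mosaic analysis by dual recombinase-mediated cassette exchange (MADR) in mammalian cells. It is propagated in E. coli as a high-copy plasmid through a ColE1/pUC-type origin and selected with ampicillin via the bla gene. The backbone also carries remnants of lac regulatory sequences and an SV40 origin with an adjacent SV40 poly(A) signal.

The exchangeable cassette is bounded by a loxP site on the upstream side and a minimal FRT site downstream, so that co-delivered Cre and FlpO can swap it into a genomic locus bearing compatible sites. The record does not name that recipient locus. Between the two sites lies the synthetic smFP-HA open reading frame, a cytoplasmic GFP-scaffold protein (annotated by similarity as a GFP-derived fragment) carrying ten HA epitope tags. This is the "dark" variant, in which the chromophore residues TYG of the "bright" form are replaced by GGG, so detection presumably relies on anti-HA staining rather than intrinsic fluorescence. The coding sequence is followed by a chimeric intron annotation, a WPRE to enhance transcript stability and expression, and bGH and rabbit β-globin polyadenylation signals.

No promoter drives the insert. Instead, a PGK poly(A) signal and three tandem SV40 poly(A) signals sit immediately upstream of loxP to terminate spurious read-through transcription from the unintegrated episome. Expression should therefore depend mainly on correct integration downstream of a promoter at the target locus. The depositor sequence and the repository's sequencing result give essentially identical feature maps, differing by only three nucleotides in length.
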