Features (pLannotate 1.2.2; 29 found; start..end, strand, type, name):
      5..24      +  enhancer       CMV enhancer (fragment): human cytomegalovirus immediate early enhancer
     32..493     +  polyA_signal   PGK poly(A) signal: mouse phosphoglycerate kinase 1 polyadenylation signal
    535..618     +  CDS            large T antigen (fragment): large T antigen from SV40 (simian virus 40)
    641..775     +  polyA_signal   SV40 poly(A) signal: SV40 polyadenylation signal
    789..872     +  CDS            large T antigen (fragment): large T antigen from SV40 (simian virus 40)
    895..1029    +  polyA_signal   SV40 poly(A) signal: SV40 polyadenylation signal
   1043..1126    +  CDS            large T antigen (fragment): large T antigen from SV40 (simian virus 40)
   1149..1283    +  polyA_signal   SV40 poly(A) signal: SV40 polyadenylation signal
   1312..1345    +  protein_bind   loxP: Cre-mediated recombination occurs in the 8-bp core sequence (GCATACAT). Cre recombinase
   1493..2347    +  CDS            vsfGFP-9 (fragment): vsfGFP-9 is a basic (constitutively fluorescent) green fluorescent protein published in 2015, derived from Aequorea victoria. It has low acid sensitivity.
   2489..2621    +  intron         chimeric intron: chimera between introns from human β-globin and immunoglobulin heavy chain genes
   2630..3217    +  misc_feature   WPRE: woodchuck hepatitis virus posttranscriptional regulatory element
   3221..3237    +  misc_feature   MCS (fragment): pUC18/19 multiple cloning site
   3250..3361    +  polyA_signal   bGH poly(A) signal: bovine growth hormone polyadenylation signal
   3457..3475    -  promoter       T3 promoter: promoter for bacteriophage T3 RNA polymerase
   3534..3608    +  CDS            HBB (fragment): HBB_PONPY - Experimental evidence at transcript level: Swiss-Prot protein existence level 2. Involved in oxygen transport from the lung to the various peripheral tissues. From Pongo pygmaeus (Bornean orangutan).
   3679..3734    +  polyA_signal   β-globin poly(A) signal: rabbit β-globin polyadenylation signal (Gil and Proudfoot, 1987)
   4072..4105    +  protein_bind   FRT (minimal): supports FLP-mediated excision but not integration (Turan and Bode, 2011) FLP recombinase from the Saccharomyces cerevisiae 2μ plasmid
   4148..4164    -  protein_bind   lac operator: The lac repressor binds to the lac operator to inhibit transcription in E. coli. This inhibition can be relieved by adding lactose or isopropyl-β-D-thiogalactopyranoside (IPTG). lac repressor encoded by lacI
   4172..4202    -  promoter       lac promoter: promoter for the E. coli lac operon
   4217..4238    -  protein_bind   CAP binding site: CAP binding activates transcription in the presence of cAMP. E. coli catabolite activator protein
   4251..4290    -  CDS            lacI (fragment): lac repressor; lacI; The lac repressor binds to the lac operator to inhibit transcription in E. coli. This inhibition can be relieved by adding lactose or isopropyl-β-D-thiogalactopyranoside (IPTG).
   4297..4319    +  promoter       SV40 promoter (fragment): SV40 enhancer and early promoter
   4343..4478    +  rep_origin     SV40 ori: SV40 origin of replication
   4498..4632    +  polyA_signal   SV40 poly(A) signal: SV40 polyadenylation signal
   4634..4688    -  CDS            lacI (fragment): lac repressor; lacI; The lac repressor binds to the lac operator to inhibit transcription in E. coli. This inhibition can be relieved by adding lactose or isopropyl-β-D-thiogalactopyranoside (IPTG).
   4871..5459    -  rep_origin     ori: high-copy-number ColE1/pMB1/pBR322/pUC origin of replication
   5630..6490    -  CDS            AmpR: β-lactamase; bla; confers resistance to ampicillin, carbenicillin, and related antibiotics
   6491..6595    -  promoter       AmpR promoter: bla
>Addgene plasmid #131007 | MADR pDonor smFP-HA (dark) WPRE | depositor full sequence | sequence record 272954 | MADR pDonor smFP-HA (dark) WPRE sequence 6621 bps
GGTCGACATTGATTATTGACTAGTGGATCCGCTGTAAGTCTGCAGAAATTGATGATCTATTAAACAATAA
AGATGTCCACTAAAATGGAAGTTTTTCCTGTCATACTTTGTTAAGAAGGGTGAGAACAGAGTACCTACAT
TTTGAATGGAAGGATTGGAGCTACGGGGGTGGGGGTGGGGTGGGATTAGATAAATGCCTGCTCTTTACTG
AAGGCTCTTTACTATTGCTTTATGATAATGTTTCATAGTTGGATATCATAATTTAAACAAGCAAAACCAA
ATTAAGGGCCAGCTCATTCCTCCCACTCATGATCTATAGATCTATAGATCTCTCGTGGGATCATTGTTTT
TCTCTTGATTCCCACTTTGTGGTTCTAAGTACTGTGGTTTCCAAATGTGTCAGTTTCATAGCCTGAAGAA
CGAGATCAGCAGCCTCTGTTCCACATACACTTCATTCTCAGTATTGTTTTGCCAAGTTCTAATTCCATCA
GAAGCTTGCAGATCTGCGACTCTAGAGGATCTGCGACTCTAGAGGATCATAATCAGCCATACCACATTTG
TAGAGGTTTTACTTGCTTTAAAAAACCTCCCACACCTCCCCCTGAACCTGAAACATAAAATGAATGCAAT
TGTTGTTGTTAACTTGTTTATTGCAGCTTATAATGGTTACAAATAAAGCAATAGCATCACAAATTTCACA
AATAAAGCATTTTTTTCACTGCATTCTAGTTGTGGTTTGTCCAAACTCATCAATGTATCTTATCATGTCT
GGATCTGCGACTCTAGAGGATCATAATCAGCCATACCACATTTGTAGAGGTTTTACTTGCTTTAAAAAAC
CTCCCACACCTCCCCCTGAACCTGAAACATAAAATGAATGCAATTGTTGTTGTTAACTTGTTTATTGCAG
CTTATAATGGTTACAAATAAAGCAATAGCATCACAAATTTCACAAATAAAGCATTTTTTTCACTGCATTC
TAGTTGTGGTTTGTCCAAACTCATCAATGTATCTTATCATGTCTGGATCTGCGACTCTAGAGGATCATAA
TCAGCCATACCACATTTGTAGAGGTTTTACTTGCTTTAAAAAACCTCCCACACCTCCCCCTGAACCTGAA
ACATAAAATGAATGCAATTGTTGTTGTTAACTTGTTTATTGCAGCTTATAATGGTTACAAATAAAGCAAT
AGCATCACAAATTTCACAAATAAAGCATTTTTTTCACTGCATTCTAGTTGTGGTTTGTCCAAACTCATCA
ATGTATCTTATCATGTCTGGATCCCCATCAAGCTGATCCGGAACCCTTAATATAACTTCGTATAGCATAC
ATTATACGAAGTTATTAGGTCCCTCGACCTGCAGCCCAAGCTAGCGCAATTGCGGCCGCCACCATGTACC
CTTATGATGTGCCCGATTATGCTGGCTACCCTTATGATGTTCCTGATTACGCCGGATATCCGTATGACGT
GCCAGACTACGCGGGAGGTGTGAGCAAGGGAGAGGAGTTGTTTACCGGCGTGGTCCCCATACTGGTGGAG
TTGGATGGCGACGTTAATGGACATAAATTCTCGGTCCGCGGCGAGGGAGAGGGAGACGCCACCAATGGCA
AGCTGACGCTTAAGTTCATTTGCACGACTGGAAAATTGCCTGTCCCCTGGCCGACCCTGGTCACCACACT
GGGCGGAGGAGTGCAGTGCTTCTCCCGTTACCCAGACCACATGAAGCAGCACGATTTCTTCAAGAGCGCA
ATGCCGGAGGGATACGTGCAAGAACGGACTATTTCCTTCAAGGATGACGGAACCTATAAGACCCGTGCGG
AGGTCAAATTCGAGGGTGACACCCTGGTGAACCGAATTGAACTCAAAGGAATCGATTTCAAGGAGGATGG
AAATATTCTGGGTCACAAGCTGGAATACAACTTCAACAGCCATAATGTGTACATTACGGCTGATAAGCAG
AAGAACGGCATTAAGGCCAATTTCAAGATCCGCCACAACGTTGAGGGTGGATATCCCTACGACGTGCCCG
ATTATGCGGGCGGATATCCGTATGATGTTCCAGATTATGCTGGTGGTGGAGGCTATCCCTATGATGTCCC
CGACTACGCCGGAGGTTACCCATACGACGTGCCCGACTACGCTGGAGGCGATGGCAGCGTGCAGCTGGCA
GATCATTATCAACAGAATACCCCCATAGGTGATGGCCCCGTTCTGCTTCCAGATAATCACTACCTTTCCA
CCCAGAGCGTGCTTTCGAAAGACCCGAACGAAAAGCGTGATCACATGGTCCTGCTGGAGTTTGTGACCGC
GGCTGGAATCACCCTGGGTATGGACGAACTCTACAAGGGTGGCTACCCCTACGATGTGCCGGATTACGCT
GGATATCCGTATGACGTACCGGACTATGCCGGTTACCCGTACGATGTCCCGGACTACGCTTAAACCGGTG
CTCGAGGTACCGATGAATAGCTAAGGTCGAGGCCGCAGGTAAGTATCAAGGTTACAAGACAGGTTTAAGG
AGACCAATAGAAACTGGGCTTGTCGAGACAGAGAAGACTCTTGCGTTTCTGATAGGCACCTATTGGTCTT
ACTGACATCCACTTTGCCTTTCTCTCCACAGGTGTCGACAATCAACCTCTGGATTACAAAATTTGTGAAA
GATTGACTGGTATTCTTAACTATGTTGCTCCTTTTACGCTATGTGGATACGCTGCTTTAATGCCTTTGTA
TCATGCTATTGCTTCCCGTATGGCTTTCATTTTCTCCTCCTTGTATAAATCCTGGTTGCTGTCTCTTTAT
GAGGAGTTGTGGCCCGTTGTCAGGCAACGTGGCGTGGTGTGCACTGTGTTTGCTGACGCAACCCCCACTG
GTTGGGGCATTGCCACCACCTGTCAGCTCCTTTCCGGGACTTTCGCTTTCCCCCTCCCTATTGCCACGGC
GGAACTCATCGCCGCCTGCCTTGCCCGCTGCTGGACAGGGGCTCGGCTGTTGGGCACTGACANTCCGTGG
TGTTGTCGGGGAAGCTGACGTCCTTTCCATGGCTGCTCGCCTGTGTTGCCACCTGGATTCTGCGCGGGAC
GTCCTTCTGCTACGTCCCTTCGGCCCTCAATCCAGCGGACCTTCCTTCCCGCGGCCTGCTGCCGGCTCTG
CGGCCTCTTCCGCGTCTTCGCCTTCGCCCTCAGACGAGTCGGATCTCCCTTTGGGCCGCCTCCCCGCCTG
GAATTCGAGCTCGGTACGATCAGCCTCGACTGTGCCTTCTAGTTGCCAGCCATCTGTTGTTTGCCCCTCC
CCCGTGCCTTCCTTGACCCTGGAAGGTGCCACTCCCACTGTCCTTTCCTAATAAAATGAGGAAATTGCAT
CGCATTGTCTGAGTAGGTGTCATTCTATTCTGGGGGGTGGGGTGGGGCAGGACAGCAAGGGGGAGGATTG
GGAAGACAATAGCCCAGCTTTTGTTCCCTTTAGTGAGGGTTAATTGCGCGCTTGGCGTAATCATGGTCAT
AGCTGTTTCCTGTGTGAAATTGTTATCCGCTAATTCACTCCTCAGGTGCAGGCTGCCTATCAGAAGGTGG
TGGCTGGTGTGGCCAATGCCCTGGCTCACAAATACCACTGAGATCTTTTTCCCTCTGCCAAAAATTATGG
GGACATCATGAAGCCCCTTGAGCATCTGACTTCTGGCTAATAAAGGAAATTTATTTTCATTGCAATAGTG
TGTTGGAATTTTTTGTGTCTCTCACTCGGAAGGACATATGGGAGGGCAAATCATTTAAAACATCAGAATG
AGTATTTGGTTTAGAGTTTGGCAACATATGCCATATGCTGGCTGCCATGAACAAAGGTGGCTATAAAGAG
GTCATCAGTATATGAAACAGCCCCCTGCTGTCCATTCCTTATTCCATAGAAAAGCCTTGACTTGAGGTTA
GATTTTTTTTATATTTTGTTTTGTGTTATTTTTTTCTTTAACATCCCTAAAATTTTCCTTACATGTTTTA
CTAGCCAGATTTTTCCTCCTCTCCTGACTACTCCCAGTCATAGCTGTCCCTCTTCTCTTATGAAGATCCC
TCGACCTGCAGGAAGTTCCTATTCTCTAGAAAGTATAGGAACTTCAAGCTTGGCGTAATCATGGTCATAG
CTGTTTCCTGTGTGAAATTGTTATCCGCTCACAATTCCACACAACATACGAGCCGGAAGCATAAAGTGTA
AAGCCTGGGGTGCCTAATGAGTGAGCTAACTCACATTAATTGCGTTGCGCTCACTGCCCGCTTTCCAGTC
GGGAAACCTGTCGTGCCAGCGGATCCGCATCTCAATTAGTCAGCAACCATAGTCCCGCCCCTAACTCCGC
CCATCCCGCCCCTAACTCCGCCCAGTTCCGCCCATTCTCCGCCCCATGGCTGACTAATTTTTTTTATTTA
TGCAGAGGCCGAGGCCGCCTCGGCCTCTGAGCTATTCCAGAAGTAGTGAGGAGGCTTTTTTGGAGGCCTA
GGCTTTTGCAAAAAGCTAACTTGTTTATTGCAGCTTATAATGGTTACAAATAAAGCAATAGCATCACAAA
TTTCACAAATAAAGCATTTTTTTCACTGCATTCTAGTTGTGGTTTGTCCAAACTCATCAATGTATCTTAT
CATGTCTGGATCCGCTGCATTAATGAATCGGCCAACGCGCGGGGAGAGGCGGTTTGCGTATTGGGCGCTC
TTCCGCTTCCTCGCTCACTGACTCGCTGCGCTCGGTCGTTCGGCTGCGGCGAGCGGTATCAGCTCACTCA
AAGGCGGTAATACGGTTATCCACAGAATCAGGGGATAACGCAGGAAAGAACATGTGAGCAAAAGGCCAGC
AAAAGGCCAGGAACCGTAAAAAGGCCGCGTTGCTGGCGTTTTTCCATAGGCTCCGCCCCCCTGACGAGCA
TCACAAAAATCGACGCTCAAGTCAGAGGTGGCGAAACCCGACAGGACTATAAAGATACCAGGCGTTTCCC
CCTGGAAGCTCCCTCGTGCGCTCTCCTGTTCCGACCCTGCCGCTTACCGGATACCTGTCCGCCTTTCTCC
CTTCGGGAAGCGTGGCGCTTTCTCAATGCTCACGCTGTAGGTATCTCAGTTCGGTGTAGGTCGTTCGCTC
CAAGCTGGGCTGTGTGCACGAACCCCCCGTTCAGCCCGACCGCTGCGCCTTATCCGGTAACTATCGTCTT
GAGTCCAACCCGGTAAGACACGACTTATCGCCACTGGCAGCAGCCACTGGTAACAGGATTAGCAGAGCGA
GGTATGTAGGCGGTGCTACAGAGTTCTTGAAGTGGTGGCCTAACTACGGCTACACTAGAAGGACAGTATT
TGGTATCTGCGCTCTGCTGAAGCCAGTTACCTTCGGAAAAAGAGTTGGTAGCTCTTGATCCGGCAAACAA
ACCACCGCTGGTAGCGGTGGTTTTTTTGTTTGCAAGCAGCAGATTACGCGCAGAAAAAAAGGATCTCAAG
AAGATCCTTTGATCTTTTCTACGGGGTCTGACGCTCAGTGGAACGAAAACTCACGTTAAGGGATTTTGGT
CATGAGATTATCAAAAAGGATCTTCACCTAGATCCTTTTAAATTAAAAATGAAGTTTTAAATCAATCTAA
AGTATATATGAGTAAACTTGGTCTGACAGTTACCAATGCTTAATCAGTGAGGCACCTATCTCAGCGATCT
GTCTATTTCGTTCATCCATAGTTGCCTGACTCCCCGTCGTGTAGATAACTACGATACGGGAGGGCTTACC
ATCTGGCCCCAGTGCTGCAATGATACCGCGAGACCCACGCTCACCGGCTCCAGATTTATCAGCAATAAAC
CAGCCAGCCGGAAGGGCCGAGCGCAGAAGTGGTCCTGCAACTTTATCCGCCTCCATCCAGTCTATTAATT
GTTGCCGGGAAGCTAGAGTAAGTAGTTCGCCAGTTAATAGTTTGCGCAACGTTGTTGCCATTGCTACAGG
CATCGTGGTGTCACGCTCGTCGTTTGGTATGGCTTCATTCAGCTCCGGTTCCCAACGATCAAGGCGAGTT
ACATGATCCCCCATGTTGTGCAAAAAAGCGGTTAGCTCCTTCGGTCCTCCGATCGTTGTCAGAAGTAAGT
TGGCCGCAGTGTTATCACTCATGGTTATGGCAGCACTGCATAATTCTCTTACTGTCATGCCATCCGTAAG
ATGCTTTTCTGTGACTGGTGAGTACTCAACCAAGTCATTCTGAGAATAGTGTATGCGGCGACCGAGTTGC
TCTTGCCCGGCGTCAATACGGGATAATACCGCGCCACATAGCAGAACTTTAAAAGTGCTCATCATTGGAA
AACGTTCTTCGGGGCGAAAACTCTCAAGGATCTTACCGCTGTTGAGATCCAGTTCGATGTAACCCACTCG
TGCACCCAACTGATCTTCAGCATCTTTTACTTTCACCAGCGTTTCTGGGTGAGCAAAAACAGGAAGGCAA
AATGCCGCAAAAAAGGGAATAAGGGCGACACGGAAATGTTGAATACTCATACTCTTCCTTTTTCAATATT
ATTGAAGCATTTATCAGGGTTATTGTCTCATGAGCGGATACATATTTGAATGTATTTAGAAAAATAAACA
AATAGGGGTTCCGCGCACATTTCCCCGAAAAGTGCCACCTG
