Features (pLannotate 1.2.2; 29 found; start..end, strand, type, name):
      5..24      +  enhancer       CMV enhancer (fragment): human cytomegalovirus immediate early enhancer
     32..493     +  polyA_signal   PGK poly(A) signal: mouse phosphoglycerate kinase 1 polyadenylation signal
    535..618     +  CDS            large T antigen (fragment): large T antigen from SV40 (simian virus 40)
    641..775     +  polyA_signal   SV40 poly(A) signal: SV40 polyadenylation signal
    789..872     +  CDS            large T antigen (fragment): large T antigen from SV40 (simian virus 40)
    895..1029    +  polyA_signal   SV40 poly(A) signal: SV40 polyadenylation signal
   1043..1126    +  CDS            large T antigen (fragment): large T antigen from SV40 (simian virus 40)
   1149..1283    +  polyA_signal   SV40 poly(A) signal: SV40 polyadenylation signal
   1312..1345    +  protein_bind   loxP: Cre-mediated recombination occurs in the 8-bp core sequence (GCATACAT). Cre recombinase
   1493..2347    +  CDS            vsfGFP-9 (fragment): vsfGFP-9 is a basic (constitutively fluorescent) green fluorescent protein published in 2015, derived from Aequorea victoria. It has low acid sensitivity.
   2489..2621    +  intron         chimeric intron: chimera between introns from human β-globin and immunoglobulin heavy chain genes
   2630..3218    +  misc_feature   WPRE: woodchuck hepatitis virus posttranscriptional regulatory element
   3222..3238    +  misc_feature   MCS (fragment): pUC18/19 multiple cloning site
   3251..3362    +  polyA_signal   bGH poly(A) signal: bovine growth hormone polyadenylation signal
   3458..3476    -  promoter       T3 promoter: promoter for bacteriophage T3 RNA polymerase
   3535..3609    +  CDS            HBB (fragment): HBB_PONPY - Experimental evidence at transcript level: Swiss-Prot protein existence level 2. Involved in oxygen transport from the lung to the various peripheral tissues. From Pongo pygmaeus (Bornean orangutan).
   3680..3735    +  polyA_signal   β-globin poly(A) signal: rabbit β-globin polyadenylation signal (Gil and Proudfoot, 1987)
   4075..4108    +  protein_bind   FRT (minimal): supports FLP-mediated excision but not integration (Turan and Bode, 2011) FLP recombinase from the Saccharomyces cerevisiae 2μ plasmid
   4151..4167    -  protein_bind   lac operator: The lac repressor binds to the lac operator to inhibit transcription in E. coli. This inhibition can be relieved by adding lactose or isopropyl-β-D-thiogalactopyranoside (IPTG). lac repressor encoded by lacI
   4175..4205    -  promoter       lac promoter: promoter for the E. coli lac operon
   4220..4241    -  protein_bind   CAP binding site: CAP binding activates transcription in the presence of cAMP. E. coli catabolite activator protein
   4254..4293    -  CDS            lacI (fragment): lac repressor; lacI; The lac repressor binds to the lac operator to inhibit transcription in E. coli. This inhibition can be relieved by adding lactose or isopropyl-β-D-thiogalactopyranoside (IPTG).
   4300..4322    +  promoter       SV40 promoter (fragment): SV40 enhancer and early promoter
   4346..4481    +  rep_origin     SV40 ori: SV40 origin of replication
   4501..4635    +  polyA_signal   SV40 poly(A) signal: SV40 polyadenylation signal
   4637..4691    -  CDS            lacI (fragment): lac repressor; lacI; The lac repressor binds to the lac operator to inhibit transcription in E. coli. This inhibition can be relieved by adding lactose or isopropyl-β-D-thiogalactopyranoside (IPTG).
   4874..5462    -  rep_origin     ori: high-copy-number ColE1/pMB1/pBR322/pUC origin of replication
   5633..6493    -  CDS            AmpR: β-lactamase; bla; confers resistance to ampicillin, carbenicillin, and related antibiotics
   6494..6598    -  promoter       AmpR promoter: bla
>Addgene plasmid #131007 | MADR pDonor smFP-HA (dark) WPRE | addgene full sequence | sequence record 305185 | Addgene NGS Result
GGTCGACATTGATTATTGACTAGTGGATCCGCTGTAAGTCTGCAGAAATTGATGATCTATTAAACAATAA
AGATGTCCACTAAAATGGAAGTTTTTCCTGTCATACTTTGTTAAGAAGGGTGAGAACAGAGTACCTACAT
TTTGAATGGAAGGATTGGAGCTACGGGGGTGGGGGTGGGGTGGGATTAGATAAATGCCTGCTCTTTACTG
AAGGCTCTTTACTATTGCTTTATGATAATGTTTCATAGTTGGATATCATAATTTAAACAAGCAAAACCAA
ATTAAGGGCCAGCTCATTCCTCCCACTCATGATCTATAGATCTATAGATCTCTCGTGGGATCATTGTTTT
TCTCTTGATTCCCACTTTGTGGTTCTAAGTACTGTGGTTTCCAAATGTGTCAGTTTCATAGCCTGAAGAA
CGAGATCAGCAGCCTCTGTTCCACATACACTTCATTCTCAGTATTGTTTTGCCAAGTTCTAATTCCATCA
GAAGCTTGCAGATCTGCGACTCTAGAGGATCTGCGACTCTAGAGGATCATAATCAGCCATACCACATTTG
TAGAGGTTTTACTTGCTTTAAAAAACCTCCCACACCTCCCCCTGAACCTGAAACATAAAATGAATGCAAT
TGTTGTTGTTAACTTGTTTATTGCAGCTTATAATGGTTACAAATAAAGCAATAGCATCACAAATTTCACA
AATAAAGCATTTTTTTCACTGCATTCTAGTTGTGGTTTGTCCAAACTCATCAATGTATCTTATCATGTCT
GGATCTGCGACTCTAGAGGATCATAATCAGCCATACCACATTTGTAGAGGTTTTACTTGCTTTAAAAAAC
CTCCCACACCTCCCCCTGAACCTGAAACATAAAATGAATGCAATTGTTGTTGTTAACTTGTTTATTGCAG
CTTATAATGGTTACAAATAAAGCAATAGCATCACAAATTTCACAAATAAAGCATTTTTTTCACTGCATTC
TAGTTGTGGTTTGTCCAAACTCATCAATGTATCTTATCATGTCTGGATCTGCGACTCTAGAGGATCATAA
TCAGCCATACCACATTTGTAGAGGTTTTACTTGCTTTAAAAAACCTCCCACACCTCCCCCTGAACCTGAA
ACATAAAATGAATGCAATTGTTGTTGTTAACTTGTTTATTGCAGCTTATAATGGTTACAAATAAAGCAAT
AGCATCACAAATTTCACAAATAAAGCATTTTTTTCACTGCATTCTAGTTGTGGTTTGTCCAAACTCATCA
ATGTATCTTATCATGTCTGGATCCCCATCAAGCTGATCCGGAACCCTTAATATAACTTCGTATAGCATAC
ATTATACGAAGTTATTAGGTCCCTCGACCTGCAGCCCAAGCTAGCGCAATTGCGGCCGCCACCATGTACC
CTTATGATGTGCCCGATTATGCTGGCTACCCTTATGATGTTCCTGATTACGCCGGATATCCGTATGACGT
GCCAGACTACGCGGGAGGTGTGAGCAAGGGAGAGGAGTTGTTTACCGGCGTGGTCCCCATACTGGTGGAG
TTGGATGGCGACGTTAATGGACATAAATTCTCGGTCCGCGGCGAGGGAGAGGGAGACGCCACCAATGGCA
AGCTGACGCTTAAGTTCATTTGCACGACTGGAAAATTGCCTGTCCCCTGGCCGACCCTGGTCACCACACT
GGGCGGAGGAGTGCAGTGCTTCTCCCGTTACCCAGACCACATGAAGCAGCACGATTTCTTCAAGAGCGCA
ATGCCGGAGGGATACGTGCAAGAACGGACTATTTCCTTCAAGGATGACGGAACCTATAAGACCCGTGCGG
AGGTCAAATTCGAGGGTGACACCCTGGTGAACCGAATTGAACTCAAAGGAATCGATTTCAAGGAGGATGG
AAATATTCTGGGTCACAAGCTGGAATACAACTTCAACAGCCATAATGTGTACATTACGGCTGATAAGCAG
AAGAACGGCATTAAGGCCAATTTCAAGATCCGCCACAACGTTGAGGGTGGATATCCCTACGACGTGCCCG
ATTATGCGGGCGGATATCCGTATGATGTTCCAGATTATGCTGGTGGTGGAGGCTATCCCTATGATGTCCC
CGACTACGCCGGAGGTTACCCATACGACGTGCCCGACTACGCTGGAGGCGATGGCAGCGTGCAGCTGGCA
GATCATTATCAACAGAATACCCCCATAGGTGATGGCCCCGTTCTGCTTCCAGATAATCACTACCTTTCCA
CCCAGAGCGTGCTTTCGAAAGACCCGAACGAAAAGCGTGATCACATGGTCCTGCTGGAGTTTGTGACCGC
GGCTGGAATCACCCTGGGTATGGACGAACTCTACAAGGGTGGCTACCCCTACGATGTGCCGGATTACGCT
GGATATCCGTATGACGTACCGGACTATGCCGGTTACCCGTACGATGTCCCGGACTACGCTTAAACCGGTG
CTCGAGGTACCGATGAATAGCTAAGGTCGAGGCCGCAGGTAAGTATCAAGGTTACAAGACAGGTTTAAGG
AGACCAATAGAAACTGGGCTTGTCGAGACAGAGAAGACTCTTGCGTTTCTGATAGGCACCTATTGGTCTT
ACTGACATCCACTTTGCCTTTCTCTCCACAGGTGTCGACAATCAACCTCTGGATTACAAAATTTGTGAAA
GATTGACTGGTATTCTTAACTATGTTGCTCCTTTTACGCTATGTGGATACGCTGCTTTAATGCCTTTGTA
TCATGCTATTGCTTCCCGTATGGCTTTCATTTTCTCCTCCTTGTATAAATCCTGGTTGCTGTCTCTTTAT
GAGGAGTTGTGGCCCGTTGTCAGGCAACGTGGCGTGGTGTGCACTGTGTTTGCTGACGCAACCCCCACTG
GTTGGGGCATTGCCACCACCTGTCAGCTCCTTTCCGGGACTTTCGCTTTCCCCCTCCCTATTGCCACGGC
GGAACTCATCGCCGCCTGCCTTGCCCGCTGCTGGACAGGGGCTCGGCTGTTGGGCACTGACAATTCCGTG
GTGTTGTCGGGGAAGCTGACGTCCTTTCCATGGCTGCTCGCCTGTGTTGCCACCTGGATTCTGCGCGGGA
CGTCCTTCTGCTACGTCCCTTCGGCCCTCAATCCAGCGGACCTTCCTTCCCGCGGCCTGCTGCCGGCTCT
GCGGCCTCTTCCGCGTCTTCGCCTTCGCCCTCAGACGAGTCGGATCTCCCTTTGGGCCGCCTCCCCGCCT
GGAATTCGAGCTCGGTACGATCAGCCTCGACTGTGCCTTCTAGTTGCCAGCCATCTGTTGTTTGCCCCTC
CCCCGTGCCTTCCTTGACCCTGGAAGGTGCCACTCCCACTGTCCTTTCCTAATAAAATGAGGAAATTGCA
TCGCATTGTCTGAGTAGGTGTCATTCTATTCTGGGGGGTGGGGTGGGGCAGGACAGCAAGGGGGAGGATT
GGGAAGACAATAGCCCAGCTTTTGTTCCCTTTAGTGAGGGTTAATTGCGCGCTTGGCGTAATCATGGTCA
TAGCTGTTTCCTGTGTGAAATTGTTATCCGCTAATTCACTCCTCAGGTGCAGGCTGCCTATCAGAAGGTG
GTGGCTGGTGTGGCCAATGCCCTGGCTCACAAATACCACTGAGATCTTTTTCCCTCTGCCAAAAATTATG
GGGACATCATGAAGCCCCTTGAGCATCTGACTTCTGGCTAATAAAGGAAATTTATTTTCATTGCAATAGT
GTGTTGGAATTTTTTGTGTCTCTCACTCGGAAGGACATATGGGAGGGCAAATCATTTAAAACATCAGAAT
GAGTATTTGGTTTAGAGTTTGGCAACATATGCCCATATGCTGGCTGCCATGAACAAAGGTTGGCTATAAA
GAGGTCATCAGTATATGAAACAGCCCCCTGCTGTCCATTCCTTATTCCATAGAAAAGCCTTGACTTGAGG
TTAGATTTTTTTTATATTTTGTTTTGTGTTATTTTTTTCTTTAACATCCCTAAAATTTTCCTTACATGTT
TTACTAGCCAGATTTTTCCTCCTCTCCTGACTACTCCCAGTCATAGCTGTCCCTCTTCTCTTATGGAGAT
CCCTCGACCTGCAGGAAGTTCCTATTCTCTAGAAAGTATAGGAACTTCAAGCTTGGCGTAATCATGGTCA
TAGCTGTTTCCTGTGTGAAATTGTTATCCGCTCACAATTCCACACAACATACGAGCCGGAAGCATAAAGT
GTAAAGCCTGGGGTGCCTAATGAGTGAGCTAACTCACATTAATTGCGTTGCGCTCACTGCCCGCTTTCCA
GTCGGGAAACCTGTCGTGCCAGCGGATCCGCATCTCAATTAGTCAGCAACCATAGTCCCGCCCCTAACTC
CGCCCATCCCGCCCCTAACTCCGCCCAGTTCCGCCCATTCTCCGCCCCATGGCTGACTAATTTTTTTTAT
TTATGCAGAGGCCGAGGCCGCCTCGGCCTCTGAGCTATTCCAGAAGTAGTGAGGAGGCTTTTTTGGAGGC
CTAGGCTTTTGCAAAAAGCTAACTTGTTTATTGCAGCTTATAATGGTTACAAATAAAGCAATAGCATCAC
AAATTTCACAAATAAAGCATTTTTTTCACTGCATTCTAGTTGTGGTTTGTCCAAACTCATCAATGTATCT
TATCATGTCTGGATCCGCTGCATTAATGAATCGGCCAACGCGCGGGGAGAGGCGGTTTGCGTATTGGGCG
CTCTTCCGCTTCCTCGCTCACTGACTCGCTGCGCTCGGTCGTTCGGCTGCGGCGAGCGGTATCAGCTCAC
TCAAAGGCGGTAATACGGTTATCCACAGAATCAGGGGATAACGCAGGAAAGAACATGTGAGCAAAAGGCC
AGCAAAAGGCCAGGAACCGTAAAAAGGCCGCGTTGCTGGCGTTTTTCCATAGGCTCCGCCCCCCTGACGA
GCATCACAAAAATCGACGCTCAAGTCAGAGGTGGCGAAACCCGACAGGACTATAAAGATACCAGGCGTTT
CCCCCTGGAAGCTCCCTCGTGCGCTCTCCTGTTCCGACCCTGCCGCTTACCGGATACCTGTCCGCCTTTC
TCCCTTCGGGAAGCGTGGCGCTTTCTCATAGCTCACGCTGTAGGTATCTCAGTTCGGTGTAGGTCGTTCG
CTCCAAGCTGGGCTGTGTGCACGAACCCCCCGTTCAGCCCGACCGCTGCGCCTTATCCGGTAACTATCGT
CTTGAGTCCAACCCGGTAAGACACGACTTATCGCCACTGGCAGCAGCCACTGGTAACAGGATTAGCAGAG
CGAGGTATGTAGGCGGTGCTACAGAGTTCTTGAAGTGGTGGCCTAACTACGGCTACACTAGAAGAACAGT
ATTTGGTATCTGCGCTCTGCTGAAGCCAGTTACCTTCGGAAAAAGAGTTGGTAGCTCTTGATCCGGCAAA
CAAACCACCGCTGGTAGCGGTGGTTTTTTTGTTTGCAAGCAGCAGATTACGCGCAGAAAAAAAGGATCTC
AAGAAGATCCTTTGATCTTTTCTACGGGGTCTGACGCTCAGTGGAACGAAAACTCACGTTAAGGGATTTT
GGTCATGAGATTATCAAAAAGGATCTTCACCTAGATCCTTTTAAATTAAAAATGAAGTTTTAAATCAATC
TAAAGTATATATGAGTAAACTTGGTCTGACAGTTACCAATGCTTAATCAGTGAGGCACCTATCTCAGCGA
TCTGTCTATTTCGTTCATCCATAGTTGCCTGACTCCCCGTCGTGTAGATAACTACGATACGGGAGGGCTT
ACCATCTGGCCCCAGTGCTGCAATGATACCGCGAGACCCACGCTCACCGGCTCCAGATTTATCAGCAATA
AACCAGCCAGCCGGAAGGGCCGAGCGCAGAAGTGGTCCTGCAACTTTATCCGCCTCCATCCAGTCTATTA
ATTGTTGCCGGGAAGCTAGAGTAAGTAGTTCGCCAGTTAATAGTTTGCGCAACGTTGTTGCCATTGCTAC
AGGCATCGTGGTGTCACGCTCGTCGTTTGGTATGGCTTCATTCAGCTCCGGTTCCCAACGATCAAGGCGA
GTTACATGATCCCCCATGTTGTGCAAAAAAGCGGTTAGCTCCTTCGGTCCTCCGATCGTTGTCAGAAGTA
AGTTGGCCGCAGTGTTATCACTCATGGTTATGGCAGCACTGCATAATTCTCTTACTGTCATGCCATCCGT
AAGATGCTTTTCTGTGACTGGTGAGTACTCAACCAAGTCATTCTGAGAATAGTGTATGCGGCGACCGAGT
TGCTCTTGCCCGGCGTCAATACGGGATAATACCGCGCCACATAGCAGAACTTTAAAAGTGCTCATCATTG
GAAAACGTTCTTCGGGGCGAAAACTCTCAAGGATCTTACCGCTGTTGAGATCCAGTTCGATGTAACCCAC
TCGTGCACCCAACTGATCTTCAGCATCTTTTACTTTCACCAGCGTTTCTGGGTGAGCAAAAACAGGAAGG
CAAAATGCCGCAAAAAAGGGAATAAGGGCGACACGGAAATGTTGAATACTCATACTCTTCCTTTTTCAAT
ATTATTGAAGCATTTATCAGGGTTATTGTCTCATGAGCGGATACATATTTGAATGTATTTAGAAAAATAA
ACAAATAGGGGTTCCGCGCACATTTCCCCGAAAAGTGCCACCTG
